>Addgene plasmid #59593 | tol2-GFAP::CD14 | depositor partial sequence | sequence record 93231 | FRT_dual_neo
TTAATTAACCCGGGGAAGTTCCTATTCCGAAGTTCCTATTCTCTAGAAAGTATAGGAACTTCCGTCAGGT
GGCACTTTTCGGGGAAATGTGCGCGGAACCCCTATTTGTTTATTTTTCTAAATACATTCAAATATGTATC
CGCTCATGAGACAATAACCCTGATAAATGCTTCAATAATATTGAAAAAGGAAGAGTCCTGAGGCGGAAAG
AACCAGCTGTGGAATGTGTGTCAGTTAGGGTGTGGAAAGTCCCCAGGCTCCCCAGCAGGCAGAAGTATGC
AAAGCATGCATCTCAATTAGTCAGCAACCAGGTGTGGAAAGTCCCCAGGCTCCCCAGCAGGCAGAAGTAT
GCAAAGCATGCATCTCAATTAGTCAGCAACCATAGTCCCGCCCCTAACTCCGCCCATCCCGCCCCTAACT
CCGCCCAGTTCCGCCCATTCTCCGCCCCATGGCTGACTAATTTTTTTTATTTATGCAGAGGCCGAGGCCG
CCTCGGCCTCTGAGCTATTCCAGAAGTAGTGAGGAGGCTTTTTTGGAGGCCTAGGCTTTTGCAAAGATCG
ATCAAGAGACAGGATGAGGATCGTTTCGCATGATTGAACAAGATGGATTGCACGCAGGTTCTCCGGCCGC
TTGGGTGGAGAGGCTATTCGGCTATGACTGGGCACAACAGACAATCGGCTGCTCTGATGCCGCCGTGTTC
CGGCTGTCAGCGCAGGGGCGCCCGGTTCTTTTTGTCAAGACCGACCTGTCCGGTGCCCTGAATGAACTGC
AAGACGAGGCAGCGCGGCTATCGTGGCTGGCCACGACGGGCGTTCCTTGCGCAGCTGTGCTCGACGTTGT
CACTGAAGCGGGAAGGGACTGGCTGCTATTGGGCGAAGTGCCGGGGCAGGATCTCCTGTCATCTCACCTT
GCTCCTGCCGAGAAAGTATCCATCATGGCTGATGCAATGCGGCGGCTGCATACGCTTGATCCGGCTACCT
GCCCATTCGACCACCAAGCGAAACATCGCATCGAGCGAGCACGTACTCGGATGGAAGCCGGTCTTGTCGA
TCAGGATGATCTGGACGAAGAGCATCAGGGGCTCGCGCCAGCCGAACTGTTCGCCAGGCTCAAGGCGAGC
ATGCCCGACGGCGAGGATCTCGTCGTGACCCATGGCGATGCCTGCTTGCCGAATATCATGGTGGAAAATG
GCCGCTTTTCTGGATTCATCGACTGTGGCCGGCTGGGTGTGGCGGACCGCTATCAGGACATAGCGTTGGC
TACCCGTGATATTGCTGAAGAGCTTGGCGGCGAATGGGCTGACCGCTTCCTCGTGCTTTACGGTATCGCC
GCTCCCGATTCGCAGCGCATCGCCTTCTATCGCCTTCTTGACGAGTTCTTCTGAGCGGGACTCTGGGGTT
CGAAATGACCGACCAAGCGACGCCCAACCTGCCATCACGAGATTTCGATTCCACCGCCGCCTTCTATGAA
AGGTTGGGCTTCGGAATCGTTTTCCGGGACGCCGGCTGGATGATCCTCCAGCGCGGGGATCTCATGCTGG
AGTTCTTCGCCCACCCTAGGGGGAGGCTAACTGAAACACGGAAGGAGACAATACCGGAAGGAACCCGCGC
TATGACGGCAATAAAAAGACAGAATAAAACGCACGGTGTTGGGTCGTTTGTTCATAAGAAGTTCCTATTC
CGAAGTTCCTATTCTCTAGAAAGTATAGGAACTTCGTCGACGCTAGC
