>Addgene plasmid #59593 | tol2-GFAP::CD14 | depositor partial sequence | sequence record 93232 | hCD14_ORF_rec
GTCGACACCGGTCCACCATGGAGCGCGCGTCCTGCTTGTTGCTGCTGCTGCTGCCGCTGGTGCACGTCTC
TGCGACCACGCCAGAACCTTGTGAGCTGGACGATGAAGATTTCCGCTGCGTCTGCAACTTCTCCGAACCT
CAGCCCGACTGGTCCGAAGCCTTCCAGTGTGTGTCTGCAGTAGAGGTGGAGATCCATGCCGGCGGTCTCA
ACCTAGAGCCGTTTCTAAAGCGCGTCGATGCGGACGCCGACCCGCGGCAGTATGCTGACACGGTCAAGGC
TCTCCGCGTGCGGCGGCTCACAGTGGGAGCCGCACAGGTTCCTGCTCAGCTACTGGTAGGCGCCCTGCGT
GTGCTAGCGTACTCCCGCCTCAAGGAACTGACGCTCGAGGACCTAAAGATAACCGGCACCATGCCTCCGC
TGCCTCTGGAAGCCACAGGACTTGCACTTTCCAGCTTGCGCCTACGCAACGTGTCGTGGGCGACAGGGCG
TTCTTGGCTCGCCGAGCTGCAGCAGTGGCTCAAGCCAGGCCTCAAGGTACTGAGCATTGCCCAAGCACAC
TCGCCTGCCTTTTCCTGCGAACAGGTTCGCGCCTTCCCGGCCCTTACCAGCCTAGACCTGTCTGACAATC
CTGGACTGGGCGAACGCGGACTGATGGCGGCTCTCTGTCCCCACAAGTTCCCGGCCATCCAGAATCTAGC
GCTGCGCAACACAGGAATGGAGACGCCCACAGGCGTGTGCGCCGCACTGGCGGCGGCAGGTGTGCAGCCC
CACAGCCTAGACCTCAGCCACAACTCGCTGCGCGCCACCGTAAACCCTAGCGCTCCGAGATGCATGTGGT
CCAGCGCCCTGAACTCCCTCAATCTGTCGTTCGCTGGGCTGGAACAGGTGCCTAAAGGACTGCCAGCCAA
GCTCAGAGTGCTCGATCTCAGCTGCAACAGACTGAACAGGGCGCCGCAGCCTGACGAGCTGCCCGAGGTG
GATAACCTGACACTGGACGGGAATCCCTTCCTGGTCCCTGGAACTGCCCTCCCCCACGAGGGCTCAATGA
ACTCCGGCGTGGTCCCAGCCTGTGCACGTTCGACCCTGTCGGTGGGGGTGTCGGGAACCCTGGTGCTGCT
CCAAGGGGCCCGGGGCTTTGCCTAAACTAGTGCGGCCGC
