>Addgene plasmid #59593 | tol2-GFAP::CD14 | depositor partial sequence | sequence record 93233 | hGFAP_2.1KB_promoter
TCTGTGCTGGGACTCACAGAGGGAGACCTCAGGAGGCAGTCTGTCCATCACATGTCCAAATGCAGAGCAT
ACCCTGGGCTGGGCGCAGTGGCGCACAACTGTAATTCCAGCACTTTGGGAGGCTGATGTGGAAGGATCAC
TTGAGCCCAGAAGTTCTAGACCAGCCTGGGCAACATGGCAAGACCCTATCTCTACAAAAAAAGTTAAAAA
ATCAGCCACGTGTGGTGACACACACCTGTAGTCCCAGCTATTCAGGAGGCTGAGGTGAGGGGATCACTTA
AGGCTGGGAGGTTGAGGCTGCAGTGAGTCGTGGTTGCGCCACTGCACTCCAGCCTGGGCAACAGTGAGAC
CCTGTCTCAAAAGACAAAAAAAAAAAAAAAAAAAAAAAGAACATATCCTGGTGTGGAGTAGGGGACGCTG
CTCTGACAGAGGCTCGGGGGCCTGAGCTGGCTCTGTGAGCTGGGGAGGAGGCAGACAGCCAGGCCTTGTC
TGCAAGCAGACCTGGCAGCATTGGGCTGGCCGCCCCCCAGGGCCTCCTCTTCATGCCCAGTGAATGACTC
ACCTTGGCACAGACACAATGTTCGGGGTGGGCACAGTGCCTGCTTCCCGCCGCACCCCAGCCCCCCTCAA
ATGCCTTCCGAGAAGCCCATTGAGCAGGGGGCTTGCATTGCACCCCAGCCTGACAGCCTGGCATCTTGGG
ATAAAAGCAGCACAGCCCCCTAGGGGCTGCCCTTGCTGTGTGGCGCCACCGGCGGTGGAGAACAAGGCTC
TATTCAGCCTGTGCCCAGGAAAGGGGATCAGGGGATGCCCAGGCATGGACAGTGGGTGGCAGGGGGGGAG
AGGAGGGCTGTCTGCTTCCCAGAAGTCCAAGGACACAAATGGGTGAGGGGACTGGGCAGGGTTCTGACCC
TGTGGGACCAGAGTGGAGGGCGTAGATGGACCTGAAGTCTCCAGGGACAACAGGGCCCAGGTCTCAGGCT
CCTAGTTGGGCCCAGTGGCTCCAGCGTTTCCAAACCCATCCATCCCCAGAGGTTCTTCCCATCTCTCCAG
GCTGATGTGTGGGAACTCGAGGAAATAAATCTCCAGTGGGAGACGGAGGGGTGGCCAGGGAAACGGGGCG
CTGCAGGAATAAAGACGAGCCAGCACAGCCAGCTCATGTGTAACGGCTTTGTGGAGCTGTCAAGGCCTGG
TCTCTGGGAGAGAGGCACAGGGAGGCCAGACAAGGAAGGGGTGACCTGGAGGGACAGATCCAGGGGCTAA
AGTCCTGATAAGGCAAGAGAGTGCCGGCCCCCTCTTGCCCTATCAGGACCTCCACTGCCACATAGAGGCC
ATGATTGACCCTTAGACAAAGGGCTGGTGTCCAATCCCAGCCCCCAGCCCCAGAACTCCAGGGAATGAAT
GGGCAGAGAGCAGGAATGTGGGACATCTGTGTTCAAGGGAAGGACTCCAGGAGTCTGCTGGGAATGAGGC
CTAGTAGGAAATGAGGTGGCCCTTGAGGGTACAGAACAGGTTCATTCTTCGCCAAATTCCCAGCACCTTG
CAGGCACTTACAGCTGAGTGAGATAATGCCTGGGTTATGAAATCAAAAAGTTGGAAAGCAGGTCAGAGGT
CATCTGGTACAGCCCTTCCTTCCCTTTTTTTTTTTTTTTTTTGTGAGACAAGGTCTCTCTCTGTTGCCCA
GGCTGGAGTGGCGCAAACACAGCTCACTGCAGCCTCAACCTACTGGGCTCAAGCAATCCTCCAGCCTCAG
CCTCCCAAAGTGCTGGGATTACAAGCATGAGCCACCCCACTCAGCCCTTTCCTTCCTTTTTAATTGATGC
ATAATAATTGTAAGTATTCATCATGGTCCAACCAACCCTTTCTTGACCCACCTTCCTAGAGAGAGGGTCC
TCTTGCTTCAGCGGTCAGGGCCCCAGACCCATGGTCTGGCTCCAGGTACCACCTGCCTCATGCAGGAGTT
GGCGTGCCCAGGAAGCTCTGCCTCTGGGCACAGTGACCTCAGTGGGGTGAGGGGAGCTCTCCCCATAGCT
GGGCTGCGGCCCAACCCCACCCCCTCAGGCTATGCCAGGGGGTGTTGCCAGGGGCACCCGGGCATCGCCA
GTCTAGCCCACTCCTTCATAAAGCCCTCGCATCCCAGGAGCGAGCAGAGCCAGAGCAGG
