>Addgene plasmid #59593 | tol2-GFAP::CD14 | depositor partial sequence | sequence record 93234 | 5S-MCS-bpA
NGGCGCGCCTCGCTGTCTGCGAGGGCCAGCTGTTGGGGTGAGTACTCCCTCTCAAAAGCGGGCATGACTT
CTGCGCTAAGATTGTCAGTTTCCAAAAACGAGGAGGATTTGATATTCACCTGGCCCGCGGTGATGCCTTT
GAGGGTGGCCGCGTCCATCTGGTCAGAAAAGACAATCTTTTTGTTGTCAAGCTTGAGGTGTGGCAGGCTT
GAGATCTGGCCATACACTTGAGTGACAATGACATCCACTTTGCCTTTCTCTCCACAGGTGTCCACTCCCA
GGTCCAACTGCAGCCCAAGCGGATCACCCGGACCGGTCCTGCAGGGTTTAAACGGCCGGCCATTGACTAG
TAGTGCCATGGGGGCCCGCTAGCCCTAGAGCTCGCTGATCAGCCTCGACTGTGCCTTCTAGTTGCCAGCC
ATCTGTTGTTTGCCCCTCCCCCGTGCCTTCCTTGACCCTGGAAGGTGCCACTCCCACTGTCCTTTCCTAA
TAAAATGAGGAAATTGCATCGCATTGTCTGAGTAGGTGTCATTCTATTCTGGGGGGTGGGGTGGGGCAGG
ACAGCAAGGGGGAGGATTGGGAAGACAATAGCAGGCATGCTGGGGATGCGGTGGGCTCTATGGCTTCTGA
GGAAAGAACCAGCTGGGGCTCGAGTCTAGAN
