>Addgene plasmid #59593 | tol2-GFAP::CD14 | addgene partial sequence | sequence record 96217 | GFAPpro-F 5'-ACTCCTTCATAAAGCCCTCG-3'
GTTGGAGAGGAGACGCATCACCTCCGCTGCTCGCGGGGATCCTCTAGAGTCGACGGCGCGCCTCGCTGTC
TGCGAGGGCCAGCTGTTGGGGTGAGTACTCCCTCTCAAAAGCGGGCATGACTTCTGCGCTAAGATTGTCA
GTTTCCAAAAACGAGGAGGATTTGATATTCACCTGGCCCGCGGTGATGCCTTTGAGGGTGGCCGCGTCCA
TCTGGTCAGAAAAGACAATCTTTTTGTTGTCAAGCTTGAGGTGTGGCAGGCTTGAGATCTGGCCATACAC
TTGAGTGACAATGACATCCACTTTGCCTTTCTCTCCACAGGTGTCCACTCCCAGGTCCAACTGCAGTCCA
AGCGGATCACCCACCGGTCCACCATGGAGCGCGCGTCCTGCTTGTTGCTGCTGCTGCTGCCGCTGGTGCA
CGTCTCTGCGACCACGCCAGAACCTTGTGAGCTGGACGATGAAGATTTCCGCTGCGTCTGCAACTTCTCC
GAACCTCAGCCCGACTGGTCCGAAGCCTTCCAGTGTGTGTCTGCAGTAGAGGTGGAGATCCATGCCGGCG
GTCTCAACCTAGAGCCGTTTCTAAAGCGCGTCGATGCGGACGCCGACCCGCGGCAGTATGCTGACACGGT
CAAGGCTCTCCGCGTGCGGCGGCTCACAGTGGGAGCCGCACAGGTTCCTGCTCAGCTACTGGTAGGCGCC
CTGCGTGTGCTA
