>Addgene plasmid #59593 | tol2-GFAP::CD14 | addgene partial sequence | sequence record 96222 | synth-int-R 5'-ggagtactcaccccaacagc-3'
CGACTCTAGAGGATCCCCGCGAGCAGCGGAGGTGATGCGTCTCCTCTCCAACCTGCTCTGGCTCTGCTCG
CTCCTGGGATGCGAGGGCTTTATGAAGGAGTGGGCTAGACTGGCGATGCCCGGGTGCCCCTGGCAACACC
CCCTGGCATAGCCTGAGGGGGTGGGGTTGGGCCGCAGCCCAGCTATGGGGAGAGCTCCCCTCACCCCACT
GAGGTCACTGTGCCCAGAGGCAGAGCTTCCTGGGCACGCCAACTCCTGCATGAGGCAGGTGGTACCTGGA
GCCAGACCATGGGTCTGGGGCCCTGACCGCTGAAGCAAGAGGACCCTCTCTCTAGGAAGGTGGGTCAAGA
AAGGGTTGGTTGGACCATGATGAATACTTACAATTATTATGCATCAATTAAAAAGGAAGGAAAGGGCTGA
GTGGGGTGGCTCATGCTTGTAATCCCAGCACTTTGGGAGGCTGAGGCTGGAGGATTGCTTGAGCCCAGTA
GGTTGAGGCTGCAGTGAGCTGTGTTTGCGCCACTCCAGCCTGGGCAACAGAGAGAGACCTTGTCTCACAA
AAAAAAAAAAAAAAAAGGGAAGGAAGGGCTGTACCAGATGACCTCTGACCTGCTTTCCAACTTTTTGATT
TCATAACCCAGGCATTATCTCACTCAGCTGTAAGTGCCTGCAAGGTGCTGGGAATTTGGCGAA
