>Addgene plasmid #59593 | tol2-GFAP::CD14 | addgene partial sequence | sequence record 96225 | Neo-F 5'-CGTTGGCTACCCGTGATATT-3'
CGCTTCCTCGTGCTTTACGGTATCGCCGCTCCCGATTCGCAGCGCATCGCCTTCTATCGCCTTCTTGACG
AGTTCTTCTGAGCGGGACTCTGGGGTTCGAAATGACCGACCAAGCGACGCCCAACCTGCCATCACGAGAT
TTCGATTCCACCGCCGCCTTCTATGAAAGGTTGGGCTTCGGAATCGTTTTCCGGGACGCCGGCTGGATGA
TCCTCCAGCGCGGGGATCTCATGCTGGAGTTCTTCGCCCACCCTAGGGGGAGGCTGACTGAAACACGGAA
GGAGACAATACCGGAAGGAACCCGCGCTATGACGGCAATAAAAAGACAGAATAAAACGCACGGTGTTGGG
TCGTTTGTTCATAAGAAGTTCCTATTCCGAAGTTCCTATTCTCTAGAAAGTATAGGAACTTCGTCGAGTC
TAGATATCAGATCTTTTTCCCTCTGCCAAAAATTATGGGGACATCATGAAGCCCCTTGAGCATCTGACTT
CTGGCTAATAAAGGAAATTTATTTTCATTGCAATAGTGTGTTGGAATTTTTTGTGTCTCTCACTCGGAAG
GACATATGGGAGGGCAAATCATTTAAAACATCAGAATGAGTATTTGGTTTAGAGTTTGGCAACATATGCC
CATATGCTGGCTGCCATGAACAAAGGTTGGCTATAAAGAGGTCATCAGTATATGAAACAGCCCCCTGCTG
TCCATTCCTTATTCCATAGAAAAGCCTTGACTTGAGGTTAGATTTTT
