>Addgene plasmid #59593 | tol2-GFAP::CD14 | addgene partial sequence | sequence record 96229 | M13pUC-Fwd 5'-CCCAGTCACGACGTTGTAAAACG-3'
ACTCACTATAGGGCGAATTGGGTACCAAATAGTAGGAATTACCCACCTGTACAAGTGCTGAAAACTTGGA
TGAATAAGCCCGTTTGCCATTTTCTACTGCTATTTTAAATCTTTTCTGTATTTGTCTGCATTTGTCTTTA
CCCTTGAATAAATGTTTTAGTTGTTTTTTTTCAATTATGACTGTGTTTAACAGACATTATTACAATAATA
TGTAATAGTAGTACACACTATTATTATGTAATAGTACTTGTTGACTGTATTTGAGAACTGGACCGAGTGA
GTGTTACGTCACCCATTCAAAATGACTTACTTCTGGCTCCAACAAAATGAAGTTAATTCAGTTGCCATTT
TTCACTGTATGGACATCGCCGTGTTGGAGCTAGACGTTGCCAATAAGCAAGAAAGAGCCGAGATGCGTCG
AGTCTGAGTCACCGTTCCTATGGCAACCCCTCTAACCAATCAGAAGTAAGCTTGTTGGAAGTCCACAGCC
TACCACTTGAAAGCGGGCTGCACAAAATCTGTCAAACGTTTTGAACGTTGGATGTGAGAGCACATACTTT
TATTAAGGCATCTGGTTGGTCAGTTTATAATATCAACAACTTGGGCTACAGAAAAGAAAAGTTATTACAG
AAATTATGATTAACAAGTACATGTTAAATAAAGATTTTAATATGAATGCCACCACTGGAGCATTCATGCC
ATTTGGAGCTTCTTCCTGTTTGGATCACTAGAAGGAGGAGGTCACTCATTACAGTTCTCATATACAGT
