>Addgene plasmid #59593 | tol2-GFAP::CD14 | addgene partial sequence | sequence record 96231 | M13pUC-Rev 5'-AGCGGATAACAATTTCACACAGG-3'
AGCGCGCAATTAACCCTCACTAAAGGGAACAAAAGCTGGAGCTCCACCGCGGTGGCGGCCGCTCTAGAAC
TAGTGGATCTGCTGGGCTTGCTGAAGGTAGGGGGTCAAGAACCAGAGGTGTAAAGTACTTGAGTAATTTT
ACTTGATTACTGTACTTAAGTATTATTTTTGGGGATTTTTACTTTACTTGAGTACAATTAAAAATCAATA
CTTTTACTTTTACTTAATTACATTTTTTTAGAAAAAAAAGTACTTTTTACTCCTTACAATTTTATTTACA
GTCAAAAAGTACTTATTTTTTGGAGATCACTTCATTCTATTTTCCCTTGCTATTACCAAACCAATTGAAT
TGCGCTGATGCCCAGTTTAATTTAAATGTTATTTATTCTGCCTATGAAAATCGTTTTCACATTATATGAA
ATTGGTCAGACATGTTCATTGGTCCTTTGGAAGTGACGTCATGTCACATCTATTACCACAATGCACAGCA
CCTTGACCTGGAAATTAGGGAAATTATAACAGTCAATCAGTGGAAGAAAATGGAGGAAGTATGTGATTCA
TCAGCAGCTGCGAGCAGCACAGTCCAAAATCAGCCACAGGATCAAGAGCACCCGTGGCCGTATCTTCGCA
GAAGCTTGGGCTGCAGGTCGAGGGATCTCCATAAGAGAAGAGG
