[The description below was written by a language model from this plasmid's Addgene catalogue record.]
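Description:
tol2-GFAP::CD14 is a mammalian expression plasmid built on the pUC18 backbone, carrying a Tol2 transposon cassette designed for stable genomic integration in mammalian cells. In bacteria it is maintained as a high-copy plasmid under ampicillin selection. In mammalian cells, stable integrants are selected with G418 through a neomycin resistance marker. No feature table is provided, so the description rests on the catalogue fields alone.

The payload is flanked by the left and right Tol2 recognition sequences, which allow the whole intervening cassette to be excised from the plasmid and inserted into the host genome when Tol2 transposase is supplied; the record lists no transposase on this plasmid, so it would presumably be provided separately. Within these arms, the human GFAP promoter (the gfa2 fragment), which is active in astrocytes, drives expression of the human CD14 open reading frame. A 5' splice substrate lies between promoter and coding sequence, an arrangement commonly used to improve transcript processing and expression, and a bovine growth hormone polyadenylation signal terminates the transcript. Downstream sits the neomycin resistance cassette bracketed by FRT sites, so the marker can be removed with Flp recombinase once stable clones have been isolated.

Because CD14 is a cell-surface protein, restricting its expression to GFAP-positive cells gives astrocytes an extracellular handle that antibody-coupled magnetic beads can recognise. The stated purpose is magnetic cell sorting of astrocytes derived from embryonic stem cells, allowing their enrichment from mixed differentiation cultures.
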