Addgene plasmid #59593: tol2-GFAP::CD14
Purpose: Magnetic cell sorting of ES cell-derived astrocytes
Depositing lab: Ivo Lieberam. Depositing organization: King's College London. Publication: Optical control of muscle function by transplantation of stem cell-derived motor neurons in mice. Bryson JB, Machado CB, Crossley M, Stevenson D, Bros-Facer V, Burrone J, Greensmith L, Lieberam I. Science. 2014 Apr 4;344(6179):94-7. doi: 10.1126/science.1248523. PubMed 24700859.
Backbone
  Vector backbone: pUC18
  Modifications to backbone: Human GFAP (gfa2) promoter, follwed by a 5' splice substrate, hCD14 ORF, a bGH poly-adenylation sequence and a FRT-neo-FRT resistance marker. This construct was flaked by tol2L/R recognition sequences.
  Vector type: Mammalian Expression
  Selectable markers: Neomycin (select with G418)
Growth in bacteria
  Bacterial resistance: Ampicillin, 100 μg/mL
  Growth temperature: 37°C
  Growth strain: DH5alpha
  Copy number: High Copy
Gene/Insert
  Gene/Insert name: human CD14
  Species: H. sapiens (human)
  Entrez Gene: CD14
  Promoter: gfa2
  Cloning method: Unknown
  Sequencing primers: 5′ GFAPpro-F ACTCCTTCATAAAGCCCTCG; 3′ Neo-R
Terms and licenses: Academic/Nonprofit Terms; Industry Terms: Not Available to Industry
How to cite: tol2-GFAP::CD14 was a gift from Ivo Lieberam (Addgene plasmid # 59593 ; http://n2t.net/addgene:59593 ; RRID:Addgene_59593)
